Addgene plasmid #229484: JD226
Purpose: Adenoviral helper plasmid containing E2A, VA RNA I and L4-22k genes
Depositing lab: Nerea Zabaleta. Depositing organization: Schepens Eye Research Institute. Publication: E2A, VA RNA I, and L4-22k adenoviral helper genes are sufficient for AAV production in HEK293 cells. Doshi J, Couto E, Staiti J, Vandenberghe LH, Zabaleta N. Mol Ther Methods Clin Dev. 2024 Nov 13;32(4):101376. doi: 10.1016/j.omtm.2024.101376. eCollection 2024 Dec 12. PubMed 39670178.
Backbone
  Vector backbone: pTwist high copy
  Backbone manufacturer: Twist Bioscience
  Backbone size w/o insert (bp): 7770
  Vector type: Mammalian Expression, Adenoviral, AAV
Growth in bacteria
  Bacterial resistance: Ampicillin, 100 μg/mL
  Growth temperature: 37°C
  Growth strain: NEB Stable
  Copy number: High Copy
Gene/Insert
  Gene/Insert name: E2A, VA RNA I, L4-22k
  Species: Synthetic
  Insert size (bp): 516
  Promoter: CMV (E2A), Ef1a (L4-22k) and wt promoter (VA RNA I)
  Cloning method: Restriction Enzyme; 5′ cloning site BsmI (not destroyed); 3′ cloning site BsmI (not destroyed)
Terms and licenses: Academic/Nonprofit Terms; Industry Terms: Not Available to Industry
How to cite: JD226 was a gift from Nerea Zabaleta (Addgene plasmid # 229484 ; http://n2t.net/addgene:229484 ; RRID:Addgene_229484)
