[The description below was written by a language model from this plasmid's Addgene catalogue record and pLannotate feature annotations shown in this document.]
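Description:
JD226 is a minimized adenoviral helper plasmid for recombinant AAV production, built on the Twist Bioscience pTwist high-copy backbone. It carries a ColE1/pUC-type origin and an ampicillin resistance gene (β-lactamase) for propagation and selection in E. coli. The sequenced record is 8,263 nt. The catalogue's sizes (a 7,770 bp backbone and a 516 bp insert) appear to describe only the last cloning step, since the three helper genes together occupy far more than 516 bp.

The payload consists of three independent expression units flanked by β-globin insulator elements and bacterial and T7 terminators, which help isolate the cassette from the backbone. An EF-1α promoter drives a coding sequence annotated as adenovirus 5 packaging protein 2, corresponding to L4-22k, a protein involved in genome packaging and activation of the viral major late promoter. An SV40 poly(A) signal lies just downstream of this gene but is annotated on the opposite strand. In the opposite orientation, the CMV enhancer and promoter drive the E2A gene encoding the adenoviral single-stranded DNA-binding protein (DBP), terminated by a bGH poly(A) signal. A short annotated fragment of the L4 shutoff protein lies between the CMV promoter and the DBP coding sequence and is probably residual adenoviral sequence rather than an intended product. The VA RNA I gene is present under its native promoter; it produces a small noncoding RNA that counteracts host translational shutoff.

According to the record, these three genes are sufficient as adenoviral helper functions for AAV production in HEK293 cells, so the plasmid serves as a compact alternative to larger conventional helper plasmids. In typical use it would be co-transfected with rep/cap and ITR-flanked transgene plasmids.
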