Features (pLannotate 1.2.2; 19 found; start..end, strand, type, name):
     52..123     +  misc_feature   5' β-globin insulator: insulator upstream of the human β-globin locus (Farrell et al., 2002)
    128..174     -  terminator     T7 terminator: transcription terminator for bacteriophage T7 RNA polymerase
    192..240     -  polyA_signal   poly(A) signal: synthetic polyadenylation signal
    277..1455    +  promoter       EF-1α promoter: strong constitutive promoter for human elongation factor EF-1α
   1667..2248    +  CDS            PKG2_ADE05: Experimental evidence at protein level: Swiss-Prot protein existence level 1. Component of the packaging machinery which encapsidates the viral DNA into preformed capsids and transcriptional activator of the viral major late promoter (MLP). Binds, along with packaging proteins 1 and 3, to the specific packaging sequence on the left end of viral genomic DNA and plays an active role in packaging of the viral genome into preformed capsids. Specifically binds to the 5'-TTTG-3' nucleotides of the repeats making up the packaging sequence. Forms a transcription factor called DEF-A through cooperative
   2301..2422    -  polyA_signal   SV40 poly(A) signal: SV40 polyadenylation signal
   2544..2655    -  polyA_signal   bGH poly(A) signal: bovine growth hormone polyadenylation signal
   2695..4281    -  CDS            DBP: DNB2_ADE02 - Experimental evidence at protein level: Swiss-Prot protein existence level 1. Plays a role in the elongation phase of viral strand displacement replication by unwinding the template in an ATP- independent fashion, employing its capacity to form multimers. Also enhances the rate of initiation. Released from template upon second strand synthesis. Assembles in complex with viral pTP, viral pol, host NFIA and host POU2F1/OCT1 on viral origin of replication. Covers the whole ssDNA genome during synthesis. The complementary strand synthesis induces its release from DNA template. May inh
   4302..4412    +  CDS            L4 (fragment): SHUT_ADE02 - Experimental evidence at protein level: Swiss-Prot protein existence level 1. Protein that inhibits host translation while promoting late viral translation by ribosome shunting. Blocks host cap-dependent translation by binding to eIF4G, displacing MKNK1 from cap initiation complexes and preventing EIF4E phosphorylation. Binds to the tripartite leader sequence of viral late mRNAs and recruits host eIF4G, PABPC1/poly-A binding protein and 40S ribosomes subunits on viral mRNAs, allowing ribosome shunting and efficient translation of late viral mRNAs even though conventional translati
   4411..4614    -  promoter       CMV promoter: human cytomegalovirus (CMV) immediate early promoter
   4615..4918    -  enhancer       CMV enhancer: human cytomegalovirus immediate early enhancer
   5011..5167    +  ncRNA          VA: Accession: RF00102 - VA RNA
   5266..5312    +  terminator     T7 terminator: transcription terminator for bacteriophage T7 RNA polymerase
   5342..5478    +  terminator     rrnG terminator: transcription terminator from the E. coli ribosomal RNA rrnG operon (Albrechtsen et al., 1991)
   5523..5594    +  misc_feature   3' β-globin insulator: insulator downstream of the human β-globin locus (Farrell et al., 2002)
   5820..6408    -  rep_origin     ori: high-copy-number ColE1/pMB1/pBR322/pUC origin of replication
   6580..6644    -  CDS            bla(M) (fragment): β-lactamase lacking the signal sequence; bla(M); allows cytosolic expression of β-lactamase
   7154..8014    +  CDS            AmpR: β-lactamase; bla; confers resistance to ampicillin, carbenicillin, and related antibiotics
   8027..8163    +  terminator     rrnG terminator: transcription terminator from the E. coli ribosomal RNA rrnG operon (Albrechtsen et al., 1991)
>Addgene plasmid #229484 | JD226 | addgene full sequence | sequence record 455008 | Addgene NGS Result
TCTCGTCAGCTATCGTCAGCTTACCTTTTTGGCAGCGATCGCGGCTCCCGACATCTTGGACCATTAGCTC
CACAGGTATCTTCTTCCCTCTAGTGGTCATAACAGCAGCTTCAGCTACCTCTCAATTCAAAAAACCCCTC
AAGACCCGTTTAGAGGCCCCAAGGGGTTATGCTATCAATCGTTGCGTTACACACACAAAAAACCAACACA
CATCCATCTTCGATGGATAGCGATTTTATTATCTAACTGCTGATCGAGTGTAGCCAGATCTCGTGAGGCT
CCGGTGCCCGTCAGTGGGCAGAGCGCACATCGCCCACAGTCCCCGAGAAGTTGGGGGGAGGGGTCGGCAA
TTGAACCGGTGCCTAGAGAAGGTGGCGCGGGGTAAACTGGGAAAGTGATGTCGTGTACTGGCTCCGCCTT
TTTCCCGAGGGTGGGGGAGAACCGTATATAAGTGCACTAGTCGCCGTGAACGTTCTTTTTCGCAACGGGT
TTGCCGCCAGAACACAGGTAAGTGCCGTGTGTGGTTCCCGCGGGCCTGGCCTCTTTACGGGTTATGGCCC
TTGCGTGCCTTGAATTACTTCCACCTGGCTGCAGTACGTGATTCTTGATCCCGAGCTTCGGGTTGGAAGT
GGGTGGGAGAGTTCGTGGCCTTGCGCTTAAGGAGCCCCTTCGCCTCGTGCTTGAGTTGTGGCCTGGCCTG
GGCGCTGGGGCCGCCGCGTGCGAATCTGGTGGCACCTTCGCGCCTGTCTCGCTGCTTTCGATAAGTCTCT
AGCCATTTAAAATTTTTGATGACCTGCTGCGACGCTTTTTTTCTGGCAAGATAGTCTTGTAAATGCGGGC
CAAGATCAGCACACTGGTATTTCGGTTTTTGGGGCCGCGGGCGGCGACGGGGCCCGTGCGTCCCAGCGCA
CATGTTCGGCGAGGCGGGGCCTGCGAGCGCGGCCACCGAGAATCGGACGGGGGTAGTCTCAAGCTGCCCG
GCCTGCTCTGGTGCCTGGCCTCGCGCCGCCGTGTATCGCCCCGCCCTGGGCGGCAAGGCTGGCCCGGTCG
GCACCAGTTGCGTGAGCGGAAAGATGGCCGCTTCCCGGCCCTGCTGCAGGGAGCACAAAATGGAGGACGC
GGCGCTCGGGAGAGCGGGCGGGTGAGTCACCCACACAAAGGAAAAGGGCCTTTCCGTCCTCAGCCGTCGC
TTCATGTGACTCCACGGAGTACCGGGCGCCGTCCAGGCACCTCGATTAGTTCTCCAGCTTTTGGAGTACG
TCGTCTTTAGGTTGGGGGGAGGGGTTTTATGCGATGGAGTTTCCCCACACTGAGTGGGTGGAGACTGAAG
TTAGGCCAGCTTGGCACTTGATGTAATTCTCCTTGGAATTTGCCCTTTTTGAGTTTGGATCTTGGTTCAT
TCTCAAGCCTCAGACAGTGGTTCAAAGTTTTTTTCTTCCATTTCAGGTGTCGTGAAAACTACCCCTAAAA
GCCAAAAGATCTTTGTCGATCCTACCATCCACTCGACACACCCGCCAGCGGCCGCTGCCAAGCTTCCGAG
CTCTCGAATTCATCTTGGCTGAGGAATCTTCTAACAATTTAGAGCTTAAAAACGCCCACGAGGCGGAGAA
CGAAATATCCAGAGAGACGTTAGAAACGTTCAAAAACGTTCACCGGTAGGGCCACCATGGCACCCAAAAA
GAAGCTGCAGCTGCCGCCGCCACCCACGGACGAGGAGGAATACTGGGACAGTCAGGCAGAGGAGGTTTTG
GACGAGGAGGAGGAGGACATGATGGAAGACTGGGAGAGCCTAGACGAGGAAGCTTCCGAGGTCGAAGAGG
TGTCAGACGAAACACCGTCACCCTCGGTCGCATTCCCCTCGCCGGCGCCCCAGAAATCGGCAACCGGTTC
CAGCATGGCTACAACCTCCGCTCCTCAGGCGCCGCCGGCACTGCCCGTTCGCCGACCCAACCGTAGATGG
GACACCACTGGAACCAGGGCCGGTAAGTCCAAGCAGCCGCCGCCGTTAGCCCAAGAGCAACAACAGCGCC
AAGGCTACCGCTCATGGCGCGGGCACAAGAACGCCATAGTTGCTTGCTTGCAAGACTGTGGGGGCAACAT
CTCCTTCGCCCGCCGCTTTCTTCTCTACCATCACGGCGTGGCCTTCCCCCGTAACATCCTGCATTACTAC
CGTCATCTCTACAGCCCATACTGCACCGGCGGCAGCGGCAGCAACAGCAGCGGCCACACAGAAGCAAAGG
CGACCGGATAGGCTAGCTTGACTGACTGAGATACAGCGTACCTTCAGCTCACAGACATGATAAGATACAT
TGATGAGTTTGGACAAACCACAACTAGAATGCAGTGAAAAAAATGCTTTATTTGTGAAATTTGTGATGCT
ATTGCTTTATTTGTAACCATTATAAGCTGCAATAAACAAGTTAGGAATGGCCATAGAGCCCACCGCATCC
CCAGCATGCCTGCTATTGTGTTCCCAATCCTCCCCCTTGCTGTCCTGCCCCACCCCACCCCCCAGAATAG
AATGACACCTACTCAGACAATGCGATGCAATTTCCTCATTTTATTAGGAAAGGACAGTGGGAGTGGCACC
TTCCAGGGTCAAGGAAGGCACGGGGGAGGGGCAAACAACAGATGGCTGGCAACTAGAAGGCACAGTAAAA
TAGATAAATGGCATCTTGCCGTCTGCGCCGTTTAAAAATCAAAGGGGTTCTGCCGCGCATCGCTATGCGC
CACTGGCAGGGACACGTTGCGATACTGGTGTTTAGTGCTCCACTTAAACTCAGGCACAACCATCCGCGGC
AGCTCGGTGAAGTTTTCACTCCACAGGCTGCGCACCATCACCAACGCGTTTAGCAGGTCGGGCGCCGATA
TCTTGAAGTCGCAGTTGGGGCCTCCGCCCTGCGCGCGCGAGTTGCGATACACAGGGTTGCAGCACTGGAA
CACTATCAGCGCCGGGTGGTGCACGCTGGCCAGCACGCTCTTGTCGGAGATCAGATCCGCGTCCAGGTCC
TCCGCGTTGCTCAGGGCGAACGGAGTCAACTTTGGTAGCTGCCTTCCCAAAAAGGGTGCATGCCCAGGCT
TTGAGTTGCACTCGCACCGTAGTGGCATCAGAAGGTGACCGTGCCCGGTCTGGGCGTTAGGATACAGCGC
CTGCATGAAAGCCTTGATCTGCTTAAAAGCCACCTGAGCCTTTGCGCCTTCAGAGAAGAACATGCCGCAA
GACTTGCCGGAAAACTGATTGGCCGGACAGGCCGCGTCATGCACGCAGCACCTTGCGTCGGTGTTGGAGA
TCTGCACCACATTTCGGCCCCACCGGTTCTTCACGATCTTGGCCTTGCTAGACTGCTCCTTCAGCGCGCG
CTGCCCGTTTTCGCTCGTCACATCCATTTCAATCACGTGCTCCTTATTTATCATAATGCTCCCGTGTAGA
CACTTAAGCTCGCCTTCGATCTCAGCGCAGCGGTGCAGCCACAACGCGCAGCCCGTGGGCTCGTGGTGCT
TGTAGGTTACCTCTGCAAACGACTGCAGGTACGCCTGCAGGAATCGCCCCATCATCGTCACAAAGGTCTT
GTTGCTGGTGAAGGTCAGCTGCAACCCGCGGTGCTCCTCGTTTAGCCAGGTCTTGCATACGGCCGCCAGA
GCTTCCACTTGGTCAGGCAGTAGCTTGAAGTTTGCCTTTAGATCGTTATCCACGTGGTACTTGTCCATCA
ACGCGCGCGCAGCCTCCATGCCCTTCTCCCACGCAGACACGATCGGCAGGCTCAGCGGGTTTATCACCGT
GCTTTCACTTTCCGCTTCACTGGACTCTTCCTTTTCCTCTTGCGTCCGCATACCCCGCGCCACTGGGTCG
TCCTCATTCAGCCGCCGCACCGTGCGCTTACCTCCCTTGCCGTGCTTGATTAGCACCGGTGGGTTGCTGA
AACCCACCATTTGTAGCGCCACATCTTCTCTTTCTTCCTCGCTGTCCACGATCACCTCTGGGGATGGCGG
GCGCTCGGGCTTGGGAGAGGGGCGCTTCTTTTTCTTTTTGGACGCAATGGCCAAATCCGCCGTCGAGGTC
GATGGCCGCGGGCTGGGTGTGCGCGGCACCAGCGCATCTTGTGACGAGTCCTCTTCGTCCTCGGACTCGA
GCCGCCGCCTCAGCCGCTTTTTTGGGGGCGCGCGGGGAGGCGGCGGCGACGGCGACGGGGACGACACGTC
CTCCATGGTTGGTGGACGTCGCGCCGCACCGCGTCCGCGCTCGGGGGTGGTTTCGCGCTGCTCCTCTTCC
CGACTGGCCATGCTGGCGGTACCTTCCTTCTCCTGATATCGCCTCGCTCGACGAAGTGCCAAAAATCTTT
GAGGGTCTTGGACGCGACGAGAAACGCGCGGCAAACGCTCCGCAGCTGCCTGTATCACAACCTAGGTCTG
AGCTCTGCTTATATAGACCTCCCACCGTACACGCCTACCGCCCATTTGCGTCAATGGGGCGGAGTTGTTA
CGACATTTTGGAAAGTCCCGTTGATTTTGGTGCCAAAACAAACTCCCATTGACGTCAATGGGGTGGAGAC
TTGGAAATCCCCGTGAGTCAAACCGCTATCCACGCCCATTGATGTACTGCCAAAACCGCATCACCATGGT
AATAGCGATGACTAATACGTAGATGTACTGCCAAGTAGGAAAGTCCCATAAGGTCATGTACTGGGCATAA
TGCCAGGCGGGCCATTTACCGTCATTGACGTCAATAGGGGGCGTACTTGGCATATGATACACTTGATGTA
CTGCCAAGTGGGCAGTTTACCGTAAATACTCCACCCATTGACGTCAATGGAAAGTCCCTATTGGCGTTAC
TATGGGAACATACGTCATTATTGACGTCAATGGGCGGGGGTCGTTGGGCGGTCAGCCAGGCGGGCCATTT
ACCGTAAGTTATGTAACGCTCCGTACCAGCTCCATGGTCGGGACGCTCTGGCCGGTGAGGCGTGCGCAGT
CGTTGACGCTCTAGACCGTGCAAAAGGAGAGCCTGTAAGCGGGCACTCTTCCGTGGTCTGGTGGATAAAT
TCGCAAGGGTATCATGGCGGACGACCGGGGTTCGAACCCCGGATCCGGCCGTCCGCCGTGATCCATGCGG
TTACCGCCCGCGTGTCGAACCCAGGTGTGCGACGTCAGACAACGGGGGAGCGCTCCTTTTGGCTTCCTTC
CAGGCGCGGCGGCTGCTGCGCTAGCTTTTTTGGCCACTGGCCGCGCGCGGCGTAAGCGGTTAGGCTGCCA
TCTCTATCGGTATCGTAGCATAACCCCTTGGGGCCTCTAAACGGGTCTTGAGGGGTTTTTTGTGCCCCTC
GGGCCGGATTGCTATCTACCGGCATTGGCGCAGAAAAAAATGCCTGATGCGACGCTGCGCGTCTTATACT
CCCACATATGCCAGATTCAGCAACGGATACGGCTTCCCCAACTTGCCCACTTCCATACGTGTCCTCCTTA
CCAGAAATTTATCCTTAAGGTCGTCAGCTATCCTGCAGGCGATCTCTCGATTTCGATCAAGACATTCCTT
TAATGGTCTTTTCTGGACACCACTAGGGGTCAGAAGTAGTTCATCAAACTTTCTTCCCTCCCTAATCTCA
TTGGTTACCTTGGGCTATCGAAACTTAATTAACCAGTCAAGTCAGCTACTTGGCGAGATCGACTTGTCTG
GGTTTCGACTACGCTCAGAATTGCGTCAGTCAAGTTCGATCTGGTCCTTGCTATTGCACCCGTTCTCCGA
TTACGAGTTTCATTTAAATCATGTGAGCAAAAGGCCAGCAAAAGGCCAGGAACCGTAAAAAGGCCGCGTT
GCTGGCGTTTTTCCATAGGCTCCGCCCCCCTGACGAGCATCACAAAAATCGACGCTCAAGTCAGAGGTGG
CGAAACCCGACAGGACTATAAAGATACCAGGCGTTTCCCCCTGGAAGCTCCCTCGTGCGCTCTCCTGTTC
CGACCCTGCCGCTTACCGGATACCTGTCCGCCTTTCTCCCTTCGGGAAGCGTGGCGCTTTCTCATAGCTC
ACGCTGTAGGTATCTCAGTTCGGTGTAGGTCGTTCGCTCCAAGCTGGGCTGTGTGCACGAACCCCCCGTT
CAGCCCGACCGCTGCGCCTTATCCGGTAACTATCGTCTTGAGTCCAACCCGGTAAGACACGACTTATCGC
CACTGGCAGCAGCCACTGGTAACAGGATTAGCAGAGCGAGGTATGTAGGCGGTGCTACAGAGTTCTTGAA
GTGGTGGCCTAACTACGGCTACACTAGAAGAACAGTATTTGGTATCTGCGCTCTGCTGAAGCCAGTTACC
TTCGGAAAAAGAGTTGGTAGCTCTTGATCCGGCAAACAAACCACCGCTGGTAGCGGTGGTTTTTTTGTTT
GCAAGCAGCAGATTACGCGCAGAAAAAAAGGATCTCAAGAAGATCCTTTGATCTTTTCTACGGGGTCTGA
CGCTCAGTGGAACGAAAACTCACGTTAAGGGATTTTGGTCATGAGATTATCAAAAAGGATCTTCACCTAG
ATCCTTTTAAATTAAAAATGAAGTTTTAAATCAATCTAAAGTATATATGAGTAAACTTGGTCTGACAGTT
ACCAATGCTTAATCAGTGAGGCACCTATCTCAGCGATCTGTCTATTTCGTTCATCCATAGTTGCATTTAA
ATTTCCGAACTCTCCAAGGCCCTCGTCGGAAAATCTTCAAACCTTTCGTCCGATCCATCTTGCAGGCTAC
CTCTCGAACGAACTATCGCAAGTCTCTTGGCCGGCCTTGCGCCTTGGCTATTGCTTGGCAGCGCCTATCG
CCAGGTATTACTCCAATCCCGAATATCCGAGATCGGGATCACCCGAGAGAAGTTCAACCTACATCCTCAA
TCCCGATCTATCCGAGATCCGAGGAATATCGAAATCGGGGCGCGCCTGGTGTACCGAGAACGATCCTCTC
AGTGCGAGTCTCGACGATCCATATCGTTGCTTGGCAGTCAGCCAGTCGGAATCCAGCTTGGGACCCAGGA
AGTCCAATCGTCAGATATTGTACTCAAGCCTGGTCACGGCAGCGTACCGATCTGTTTAAACCTAGATATT
GATAGTCTGATCGGTCAACGTATAATCGAGTCCTAGCTTTTGCAAACATCTATCAAGAGACAGGATCAGC
AGGAGGCTTTCGCATGAGTATTCAACATTTCCGTGTCGCCCTTATTCCCTTTTTTGCGGCATTTTGCCTT
CCTGTTTTTGCTCACCCAGAAACGCTGGTGAAAGTAAAAGATGCTGAAGATCAGTTGGGTGCGCGAGTGG
GTTACATCGAACTGGATCTCAACAGCGGTAAGATCCTTGAGAGTTTTCGCCCCGAAGAACGCTTTCCAAT
GATGAGCACTTTTAAAGTTCTGCTATGTGGCGCGGTATTATCCCGTATTGACGCCGGGCAAGAGCAACTC
GGTCGCCGCATACACTATTCTCAGAATGACTTGGTTGAGTATTCACCAGTCACAGAAAAGCATCTTACGG
ATGGCATGACAGTAAGAGAATTATGCAGTGCTGCCATAACCATGAGTGATAACACTGCGGCCAACTTACT
TCTGACAACGATTGGAGGACCGAAGGAGCTAACCGCTTTTTTGCACAACATGGGGGATCATGTAACTCGC
CTTGATCGTTGGGAACCGGAGCTGAATGAAGCCATACCAAACGACGAGCGTGACACCACGATGCCTGTAG
CAATGGCAACAACCTTGCGTAAACTATTAACTGGCGAACTACTTACTCTAGCTTCCCGGCAACAGTTGAT
AGACTGGATGGAGGCGGATAAAGTTGCAGGACCACTTCTGCGCTCGGCCCTTCCGGCTGGCTGGTTTATT
GCTGATAAATCTGGAGCCGGTGAGCGTGGGTCTCGCGGTATCATTGCAGCACTGGGGCCAGATGGTAAGC
CCTCCCGTATCGTAGTTATCTACACGACGGGGAGTCAGGCAACTATGGATGAACGAAATAGACAGATCGC
TGAGATAGGTGCCTCACTGATTAAGCATTGGTAACCGATTCTAGGTGCATTGGCGCAGAAAAAAATGCCT
GATGCGACGCTGCGCGTCTTATACTCCCACATATGCCAGATTCAGCAACGGATACGGCTTCCCCAACTTG
CCCACTTCCATACGTGTCCTCCTTACCAGAAATTTATCCTTAAGATCCCGAATCGTTTAAACTCGACTCT
GGCTCTATCGAATCTCCGTCGTTTCGAGCTTACGCGAACAGCCGTGGCGCTCATTTGCTCGTCGGGCATC
GAA
